Addgene plasmid #171294: pFTK022
Purpose: Part Plasmid Entry Vector (LVL0) from the Fungal Modular Cloning ToolKit.
Depositing lab: Arnold Driessen. Depositing organization: University of Groningen. Publication: Modular Synthetic Biology Toolkit for Filamentous Fungi. Mozsik L, Pohl C, Meyer V, Bovenberg RAL, Nygard Y, Driessen AJM. ACS Synth Biol. 2021 Nov 2. doi: 10.1021/acssynbio.1c00260. PubMed 34726388.
Backbone
  Vector backbone: pICH41295
  Vector type: Bacterial Expression, Yeast Expression, Synthetic Biology
Growth in bacteria
  Bacterial resistance: Spectinomycin, 50 μg/mL
  Growth temperature: 37°C
  Growth strain: DH5alpha
  Copy number: High Copy
Gene/Insert
  Gene/Insert name: Pu6 hom., P. rubens Pol-III promoter
  Species: Penicillium, Aspergillus, or other fungal sources
  Mutation: n/a
  Cloning method: Restriction Enzyme; 5′ cloning site Unknown (unknown if destroyed)
Terms and licenses: Academic/Nonprofit Terms; Industry Terms: Not Available to Industry
How to cite: pFTK022 was a gift from Arnold Driessen (Addgene plasmid # 171294 ; http://n2t.net/addgene:171294 ; RRID:Addgene_171294)
