[The description below was written by a language model from this plasmid's Addgene catalogue record and pLannotate feature annotations shown in this document.]
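Description:
pFTK022 is a level 0 (LVL0) part plasmid from the Fungal Modular Cloning ToolKit, a synthetic biology collection for building genetic constructs in filamentous fungi. It is based on the pICH41295 backbone, a standard MoClo-type entry vector, and is a small plasmid of about 3.3 kb. It is maintained in E. coli through a high-copy ColE1/pUC-type origin of replication and selected with spectinomycin. Resistance is provided by the aadA gene, which encodes an aminoglycoside adenylyltransferase active against streptomycin and spectinomycin, and an AmpR (bla) promoter lies upstream of it. The short integrase, gentamicin acetyltransferase and lacI fragments in the annotation appear to be non-functional remnants, with the integrase and gentamicin fragments probably carried over with the resistance cassette from its integron source.

The stored part is described as "Pu6 hom.", an RNA polymerase III promoter from Penicillium rubens. The name suggests a U6 small nuclear RNA-type promoter. The automated annotation did not recognise this insert, so its position is not marked; it presumably lies in the unannotated region downstream of the origin. The flanking cloning sites are not recorded either. Pol III promoters of this kind are generally used to drive short, uncapped, non-polyadenylated transcripts such as CRISPR guide RNAs, although the record does not name a specific application. As a level 0 module, the plasmid is not an expression construct in its own right. It serves as a sequence-verified source of the promoter, which is combined with other standardised parts in hierarchical modular cloning to build transcription units and multigene constructs for fungal hosts.
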