Features (pLannotate 1.2.2; 6 found; start..end, strand, type, name):
    110..214     +  promoter       AmpR promoter: bla
    205..285     -  CDS            int (fragment): INT2_ECOLX - Protein inferred from homology: Swiss-Prot protein existence level 3. Putative integrase believed to be involved in the insertion of antibiotic resistance genes into plasmids and transposons. From Escherichia coli.
    373..429     +  CDS            GmR (fragment): gentamycin acetyltransferase; aacC1; confers resistance to gentamycin
    436..1224    +  CDS            aadA: S3AD_ECOLX - Experimental evidence at protein level: Swiss-Prot protein existence level 1. Mediates bacterial resistance to the antibiotics streptomycin and spectinomycin. From Escherichia coli.
   1398..1986    +  rep_origin     ori: high-copy-number ColE1/pMB1/pBR322/pUC origin of replication
   2169..2218    +  CDS            lacI (fragment): lac repressor; lacI; The lac repressor binds to the lac operator to inhibit transcription in E. coli. This inhibition can be relieved by adding lactose or isopropyl-β-D-thiogalactopyranoside (IPTG).
>Addgene plasmid #171294 | pFTK022 | addgene full sequence | sequence record 349838 | Addgene NGS Result
GTGGCTCTTCAGTGGACGAAAGGGCCTCGTGATACGCCTATTTTTATAGGTTAATGTCATGATAATAATG
GTTTCTTAGACGTCAGGTGGCACTTTTCGGGGAAATGTGCGCGGAACCCCTATTTGTTTATTTTTCTAAA
TACATTCAAATATGTATCCGCTCATGAGACAATAACCCTGATAAATGCTTCAATAATATTGAAAAAGGAA
GAGTATGCGCTCACGCAACTGGTCCAGAACCTTGACCGAACGCAGCGGTGGTAACGGCGCAGTGGCGGTT
TTCATGGCTTGTTATGACTGTTTTTTTTTGGGGTACAGTCTATGCCTCGGGCATCCAAGCAGCAAGCGCG
TTACGCCGTGGGTCGATGTTTGATGTTATGGAGCAGCAACGATGTTACGCAGCAGGGCAGTCGCCCTAAA
ACAAAGTTAAACATCATGAGGGAAGCGGTGATCGCCGAAGTATCGACTCAACTATCAGAGGTAGTTGGCG
TCATCGAGCGCCATCTCGAACCGACGTTGCTGGCCGTACATTTGTACGGCTCCGCAGTGGATGGCGGCCT
GAAGCCACACAGCGATATTGATTTGCTGGTTACGGTGACCGTAAGGCTTGATGAAACAACGCGGCGAGCT
TTGATCAACGACCTTTTGGAAACTTCGGCTTCCCCTGGAGAGAGCGAGATTCTCCGCGCTGTAGAAGTCA
CCATTGTTGTGCACGACGACATCATTCCGTGGCGTTATCCAGCTAAGCGCGAACTGCAATTTGGAGAATG
GCAGCGCAATGACATTCTTGCAGGTATCTTCGAGCCAGCCACGATCGACATTGATCTGGCTATCTTGCTG
ACAAAAGCAAGAGAACATAGCGTTGCCTTGGTAGGTCCAGCGGCGGAGGAACTCTTTGATCCGGTTCCTG
AACAGGATCTATTTGAGGCGCTAAATGAAACCTTAACGCTATGGAACTCGCCGCCCGACTGGGCTGGCGA
TGAGCGAAATGTAGTGCTTACGTTGTCCCGCATTTGGTACAGCGCAGTAACCGGCAAAATCGCGCCGAAG
GATGTCGCTGCCGACTGGGCAATGGAGCGCCTGCCGGCCCAGTATCAGCCCGTCATACTTGAAGCTAGAC
AGGCTTATCTTGGACAAGAAGAAGATCGCTTGGCCTCGCGCGCAGATCAGTTGGAAGAATTTGTCCATTA
CGTAAAAGGCGAGATCACCAAGGTAGTCGGCAAATAACTGTCAGACCAAGTTTACTCATATATACTTTAG
ATTGATTTAAAACTTCATTTTTAATTTAAAAGGATCTAGGTGAAGATCCTTTTTGATAATCTCATGACCA
AAATCCCTTAACGTGAGTTTTCGTTCCACTGAGCGTCAGACCCCGTAGAAAAGATCAAAGGATCTTCTTG
AGATCCTTTTTTTCTGCGCGTAATCTGCTGCTTGCAAACAAAAAAACCACCGCTACCAGCGGTGGTTTGT
TTGCCGGATCAAGAGCTACCAACTCTTTTTCCGAAGGTAACTGGCTTCAGCAGAGCGCAGATACCAAATA
CTGTTCTTCTAGTGTAGCCGTAGTTAGGCCACCACTTCAAGAACTCTGTAGCACCGCCTACATACCTCGC
TCTGCTAATCCTGTTACCAGTGGCTGCTGCCAGTGGCGATAAGTCGTGTCTTACCGGGTTGGACTCAAGA
CGATAGTTACCGGATAAGGCGCAGCGGTCGGGCTGAACGGGGGGTTCGTGCACACAGCCCAGCTTGGAGC
GAACGACCTACACCGAACTGAGATACCTACAGCGTGAGCTATGAGAAAGCGCCACGCTTCCCGAAGGGAG
AAAGGCGGACAGGTATCCGGTAAGCGGCAGGGTCGGAACAGGAGAGCGCACGAGGGAGCTTCCAGGGGGA
AACGCCTGGTATCTTTATAGTCCTGTCGGGTTTCGCCACCTCTGACTTGAGCGTCGATTTTTGTGATGCT
CGTCAGGGGGGCGGAGCCTATGGAAAAACGCCAGCAACGCGGCCTTTTTACGGTTCCTGGCCTTTTGCTG
GCCTTTTGCTCACATGTTCTTTCCTGCGTTATCCCCTGATTCTGTGGATAACCGTATTACCGCCTTTGAG
TGAGCTGATACCGCTCGCCGCAGCCGAACGACCGAGCGCAGCGAGTCAGTGAGCGAGGAAGCGGAAGAGC
GCCCAATACGCAAACCGCCTCTCCCCGCGCGTTGGCCGATTCATTAATCACTCTGTGGTCTCAGGAGTGG
TATGGAGTGTGACATAGAGTATGTCCATATGATCTTGCAGAAAACCCTTCAATGGTACACAAGACATTCG
TCACTATCTTCACAACAACTCGAGTAGTATTTTGTCAGGTTCTATTACAAACACTCTAAAGTCTCTCCCA
GTAGACTACCAGATCCTAAATGGCGAAGAACTTGAGGAAATAAGAAACTATAGTGTACAGTTATAATCGA
GTAAAGGACCCGTGACTGGATCTGAGGGACAGAGTAAGTTGACTATCATTCAGAAATATAACGTGCCATT
GTGGATTGGTGTTACCAGGAACCTGGGAGACATACGACCATCCCCGCACTCTAATTGTATCAATCGCGAC
CACATCACTGATATCAAGGATCAGGGCGCCGTCTCTTTTCACCTATAGGAGGCTGTGTTATGAAAATGGC
GGACCAGCTCATTCCAGTTTTTGTTGGGCCAAGATATCCTATAGATTTCCAAATCAAGCTTTGTACATAG
GCACAGGCTTCTATAGCATTGAGATACATACACCATATAGTTTACAGATGTATAATTAAATGACAAAATT
CTATAGATATAAACTCAGAAAGGCTAGTATATCAAAGACCAAAGATCCCAGCGAGGGTCCCGCGTGGCAC
GCACCTCTAGCACTTCGACATTCTTCAGGTCGTTTTGATCAACGATGAATTCCTGGAGGAAACTCGCTGA
AGATGAGATGAGCGGCTCTAGGGCATAGTGACCGTAGTTCACCATCCCAGGGGGATACTTGGAAGTGATC
GTTGTCAACCTAGGTAAAGTCCCAAGGTTCATTCAATCCATGGATGTTGCTATAGATCTTCCCTGAAAGC
TTGGCAGGGGATCGACAACTTTGATTGGGTAACATTACGGAATATGCCCAGGTGGGTCCATCCGTTGTCA
CAACTACCAATAGTATTGTCTGAACACAAGGCGGTGTGTTTCTGCCCCAGAGTGGGGTTATATGTATTGA
ACTAAACGCATAGACCTAATGTGAGACCACGAA
